Addgene plasmid #223052: pdest EGFP Neo
Purpose: EGFP gene expression in mammalian cells
Depositing lab: Alejandro Gutierrez. Depositing organization: Boston Children's Hospital. Publication: A methyltransferase-independent role for METTL1 in tRNA aminoacylation and oncogenic transformation. Ali RH, Orellana EA, Lee SH, Chae YC, Chen Y, Clauwaert J, Kennedy AL, Gutierrez AE, Papke DJ, Valenzuela M, Silverman B, Falzetta A, Ficarro SB, Marto JA, Fletcher CDM, Perez-Atayde A, Alcindor T, Shimamura A, Prensner JR, Gregory RI, Gutierrez A. Mol Cell. 2025 Mar 6;85(5):948-961.e11. doi: 10.1016/j.molcel.2025.01.003. Epub 2025 Jan 31. PubMed 39892392.
Backbone
  Vector backbone: pdest Neo
  Vector type: Mammalian Expression, Lentiviral
  Selectable markers: Neomycin (select with G418)
Growth in bacteria
  Bacterial resistance: Ampicillin, 100 μg/mL
  Growth temperature: 37°C
  Growth strain: NEB Stable
  Copy number: Low Copy
Gene/Insert
  Gene/Insert name: EGFP
  Species: H. sapiens (human)
  Insert size (bp): 717
  Promoter: CMV
  Cloning method: Gateway Cloning
  Sequencing primers: 5′ CGCAAATGGGCGGTAGGCGTG
Terms and licenses: Academic/Nonprofit Terms; Industry Terms: Not Available to Industry
How to cite: pdest EGFP Neo was a gift from Alejandro Gutierrez (Addgene plasmid # 223052 ; http://n2t.net/addgene:223052 ; RRID:Addgene_223052)
