[The description below was written by a language model from this plasmid's Addgene catalogue record and pLannotate feature annotations shown in this document.]
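Description:
pdest EGFP Neo is a lentiviral mammalian expression plasmid (8,877 nt in the sequenced record) made by Gateway recombination of an EGFP coding sequence into the pdest Neo destination backbone. In bacteria it is maintained through a ColE1/pUC-type origin and selected with ampicillin via the β-lactamase gene. The catalogue lists it as low copy although the annotated origin is of the high-copy family. An f1 origin, remnants of the lac region and flanking T3 and T7 promoters are carried over from the parental cloning vector.

The lentiviral transfer cassette has a third-generation layout. An RSV enhancer/promoter replaces the U3 region upstream of a truncated HIV-1 5' LTR to drive Tat-independent genomic RNA synthesis in packaging cells. This is followed by the Ψ packaging signal with a gag fragment, the Rev response element for nuclear export of unspliced RNA, and the cPPT/CTS, which aids nuclear import of the reverse-transcribed genome. Within the provirus, the CMV immediate-early enhancer and promoter drive the 717 bp EGFP open reading frame, which is bracketed by attB1 and attB2 sites left by the Gateway reaction. A WPRE downstream of EGFP enhances transcript stability and expression. A separate mouse PGK promoter then drives the Tn5 neomycin phosphotransferase gene, allowing G418 selection of transduced or transfected cells. The cassette ends in a truncated 3' LTR, annotated by the software as a 5' LTR. An SV40 polyadenylation signal and SV40 origin lie outside it.

The catalogue gives the insert species as human, but EGFP derives from Aequorea victoria. The stated purpose is EGFP expression in mammalian cells. The construct would suit use as a fluorescent marker or a control alongside gene-of-interest versions of the same backbone, though the record does not state this.
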