Features (pLannotate 1.2.2; 30 found; start..end, strand, type, name):
     26..130     +  promoter       AmpR promoter: bla
    131..991     +  CDS            AmpR: β-lactamase; bla; confers resistance to ampicillin, carbenicillin, and related antibiotics
   1162..1750    +  rep_origin     ori: high-copy-number ColE1/pMB1/pBR322/pUC origin of replication
   1933..2025    +  CDS            lacI (fragment): lac repressor; lacI; The lac repressor binds to the lac operator to inhibit transcription in E. coli. This inhibition can be relieved by adding lactose or isopropyl-β-D-thiogalactopyranoside (IPTG).
   2038..2059    +  protein_bind   CAP binding site: CAP binding activates transcription in the presence of cAMP. E. coli catabolite activator protein
   2074..2104    +  promoter       lac promoter: promoter for the E. coli lac operon
   2112..2128    +  protein_bind   lac operator: The lac repressor binds to the lac operator to inhibit transcription in E. coli. This inhibition can be relieved by adding lactose or isopropyl-β-D-thiogalactopyranoside (IPTG). lac repressor encoded by lacI
   2173..2191    +  promoter       T3 promoter: promoter for bacteriophage T3 RNA polymerase
   2219..2445    +  promoter       RSV promoter: Rous sarcoma virus enhancer/promoter
   2446..2626    +  LTR            5' LTR (truncated): truncated 5' long terminal repeat (LTR) from HIV-1
   2673..2798    +  misc_feature   HIV-1 Ψ: packaging signal of human immunodeficiency virus type 1
   2782..3145    +  CDS            HIV-1 gag (fragment): gag protein from human immunodeficiency virus 1; gag
   3291..3524    +  misc_feature   RRE: The Rev response element (RRE) of HIV-1 allows for Rev-dependent mRNA export from the nucleus to the cytoplasm.
   3901..4001    +  CDS            Rev (fragment): human immunodeficiency virus 1 (HIV-1) Rev protein; rev; enhances nuclear export of unspliced and incompletely spliced viral mRNAs
   4020..4136    +  misc_feature   cPPT/CTS: central polypurine tract and central termination sequence of HIV-1
   4159..4462    +  enhancer       CMV enhancer: human cytomegalovirus immediate early enhancer
   4463..4666    +  promoter       CMV promoter: human cytomegalovirus (CMV) immediate early promoter
   4771..4795    +  protein_bind   attB1: mutant version of attB; recombination site for the Gateway® BP reaction BP Clonase™
   4800..5516    +  CDS            EGFP: EGFP is a basic (constitutively fluorescent) green fluorescent protein published in 1996, derived from Aequorea victoria. It is reported to be a rapidly-maturing weak dimer with moderate acid sensitivity.
   5521..5545    -  protein_bind   attB2: mutant version of attB; recombination site for the Gateway® BP reaction BP Clonase™
   5576..6164    +  misc_feature   WPRE: woodchuck hepatitis virus posttranscriptional regulatory element
   6207..6706    +  promoter       PGK promoter: mouse phosphoglycerate kinase 1 promoter
   6720..7523    +  CDS            NeoR/KanR: aminoglycoside phosphotransferase from Tn5; aph(3')-II (or nptII); confers resistance to neomycin, kanamycin, and G418 (Geneticin®)
   7544..7681    +  CDS            nef (fragment): NEF_HV1LA - Experimental evidence at protein level: Swiss-Prot protein existence level 1. Extracellular Nef protein targets CD4(+) T-lymphocytes for apoptosis by interacting with CXCR4 surface receptors. From Human immunodeficiency virus type 1 group M subtype B (isolate Lai) (HIV-1).
   7667..7847    +  LTR            5' LTR (truncated): truncated 5' long terminal repeat (LTR) from HIV-1
   7919..8040    +  polyA_signal   SV40 poly(A) signal: SV40 polyadenylation signal
   8080..8215    +  rep_origin     SV40 ori: SV40 origin of replication
   8236..8254    -  promoter       T7 promoter: promoter for bacteriophage T7 RNA polymerase
   8262..8417    +  CDS            lacZα (fragment): LacZα fragment of β-galactosidase; lacZ fragment
   8422..8850    +  rep_origin     f1 ori (sequence partly withheld): f1 bacteriophage origin of replication; arrow indicates direction of (+) strand synthesis
>Addgene plasmid #223052 | pdest EGFP Neo | addgene full sequence | sequence record 440952 | Addgene NGS Result
AGGTGGCACTTTTCGGGGAAATGTGCGCGGAACCCCTATTTGTTTATTTTTCTAAATACATTCAAATATG
TATCCGCTCATGAGACAATAACCCTGATAAATGCTTCAATAATATTGAAAAAGGAAGAGTATGAGTATTC
AACATTTCCGTGTCGCCCTTATTCCCTTTTTTGCGGCATTTTGCCTTCCTGTTTTTGCTCACCCAGAAAC
GCTGGTGAAAGTAAAAGATGCTGAAGATCAGTTGGGTGCACGAGTGGGTTACATCGAACTGGATCTCAAC
AGCGGTAAGATCCTTGAGAGTTTTCGCCCCGAAGAACGTTTTCCAATGATGAGCACTTTTAAAGTTCTGC
TATGTGGCGCGGTATTATCCCGTATTGACGCCGGGCAAGAGCAACTCGGTCGCCGCATACACTATTCTCA
GAATGACTTGGTTGAGTACTCACCAGTCACAGAAAAGCATCTTACGGATGGCATGACAGTAAGAGAATTA
TGCAGTGCTGCCATAACCATGAGTGATAACACTGCGGCCAACTTACTTCTGACAACGATCGGAGGACCGA
AGGAGCTAACCGCTTTTTTGCACAACATGGGGGATCATGTAACTCGCCTTGATCGTTGGGAACCGGAGCT
GAATGAAGCCATACCAAACGACGAGCGTGACACCACGATGCCTGTAGCAATGGCAACAACGTTGCGCAAA
CTATTAACTGGCGAACTACTTACTCTAGCTTCCCGGCAACAATTAATAGACTGGATGGAGGCGGATAAAG
TTGCAGGACCACTTCTGCGCTCGGCCCTTCCGGCTGGCTGGTTTATTGCTGATAAATCTGGAGCCGGTGA
GCGTGGGTCTCGCGGTATCATTGCAGCACTGGGGCCAGATGGTAAGCCCTCCCGTATCGTAGTTATCTAC
ACGACGGGGAGTCAGGCAACTATGGATGAACGAAATAGACAGATCGCTGAGATAGGTGCCTCACTGATTA
AGCATTGGTAACTGTCAGACCAAGTTTACTCATATATACTTTAGATTGATTTAAAACTTCATTTTTAATT
TAAAAGGATCTAGGTGAAGATCCTTTTTGATAATCTCATGACCAAAATCCCTTAACGTGAGTTTTCGTTC
CACTGAGCGTCAGACCCCGTAGAAAAGATCAAAGGATCTTCTTGAGATCCTTTTTTTCTGCGCGTAATCT
GCTGCTTGCAAACAAAAAAACCACCGCTACCAGCGGTGGTTTGTTTGCCGGATCAAGAGCTACCAACTCT
TTTTCCGAAGGTAACTGGCTTCAGCAGAGCGCAGATACCAAATACTGTTCTTCTAGTGTAGCCGTAGTTA
GGCCACCACTTCAAGAACTCTGTAGCACCGCCTACATACCTCGCTCTGCTAATCCTGTTACCAGTGGCTG
CTGCCAGTGGCGATAAGTCGTGTCTTACCGGGTTGGACTCAAGACGATAGTTACCGGATAAGGCGCAGCG
GTCGGGCTGAACGGGGGGTTCGTGCACACAGCCCAGCTTGGAGCGAACGACCTACACCGAACTGAGATAC
CTACAGCGTGAGCTATGAGAAAGCGCCACGCTTCCCGAAGGGAGAAAGGCGGACAGGTATCCGGTAAGCG
GCAGGGTCGGAACAGGAGAGCGCACGAGGGAGCTTCCAGGGGGAAACGCCTGGTATCTTTATAGTCCTGT
CGGGTTTCGCCACCTCTGACTTGAGCGTCGATTTTTGTGATGCTCGTCAGGGGGGCGGAGCCTATGGAAA
AACGCCAGCAACGCGGCCTTTTTACGGTTCCTGGCCTTTTGCTGGCCTTTTGCTCACATGTTCTTTCCTG
CGTTATCCCCTGATTCTGTGGATAACCGTATTACCGCCTTTGAGTGAGCTGATACCGCTCGCCGCAGCCG
AACGACCGAGCGCAGCGAGTCAGTGAGCGAGGAAGCGGAAGAGCGCCCAATACGCAAACCGCCTCTCCCC
GCGCGTTGGCCGATTCATTAATGCAGCTGGCACGACAGGTTTCCCGACTGGAAAGCGGGCAGTGAGCGCA
ACGCAATTAATGTGAGTTAGCTCACTCATTAGGCACCCCAGGCTTTACACTTTATGCTTCCGGCTCGTAT
GTTGTGTGGAATTGTGAGCGGATAACAATTTCACACAGGAAACAGCTATGACCATGATTACGCCAAGCGC
GCAATTAACCCTCACTAAAGGGAACAAAAGCTGGAGCTGCAAGCTTAATGTAGTCTTATGCAATACTCTT
GTAGTCTTGCAACATGGTAACGATGAGTTAGCAACATGCCTTACAAGGAGAGAAAAAGCACCGTGCATGC
CGATTGGTGGAAGTAAGGTGGTACGATCGTGCCTTATTAGGAAGGCAACAGACGGGTCTGACATGGATTG
GACGAACCACTGAATTGCCGCATTGCAGAGATATTGTATTTAAGTGCCTAGCTCGATACATAAACGGGTC
TCTCTGGTTAGACCAGATCTGAGCCTGGGAGCTCTCTGGCTAACTAGGGAACCCACTGCTTAAGCCTCAA
TAAAGCTTGCCTTGAGTGCTTCAAGTAGTGTGTGCCCGTCTGTTGTGTGACTCTGGTAACTAGAGATCCC
TCAGACCCTTTTAGTCAGTGTGGAAAATCTCTAGCAGTGGCGCCCGAACAGGGACTTGAAAGCGAAAGGG
AAACCAGAGGAGCTCTCTCGACGCAGGACTCGGCTTGCTGAAGCGCGCACGGCAAGAGGCGAGGGGCGGC
GACTGGTGAGTACGCCAAAAATTTTGACTAGCGGAGGCTAGAAGGAGAGAGATGGGTGCGAGAGCGTCAG
TATTAAGCGGGGGAGAATTAGATCGCGATGGGAAAAAATTCGGTTAAGGCCAGGGGGAAAGAAAAAATAT
AAATTAAAACATATAGTATGGGCAAGCAGGGAGCTAGAACGATTCGCAGTTAATCCTGGCCTGTTAGAAA
CATCAGAAGGCTGTAGACAAATACTGGGACAGCTACAACCATCCCTTCAGACAGGATCAGAAGAACTTAG
ATCATTATATAATACAGTAGCAACCCTCTATTGTGTGCATCAAAGGATAGAGATAAAAGACACCAAGGAA
GCTTTAGACAAGATAGAGGAAGAGCAAAACAAAAGTAAGACCACCGCACAGCAAGCGGCCGCTGATCTTC
AGACCTGGAGGAGGAGATATGAGGGACAATTGGAGAAGTGAATTATATAAATATAAAGTAGTAAAAATTG
AACCATTAGGAGTAGCACCCACCAAGGCAAAGAGAAGAGTGGTGCAGAGAGAAAAAAGAGCAGTGGGAAT
AGGAGCTTTGTTCCTTGGGTTCTTGGGAGCAGCAGGAAGCACTATGGGCGCAGCGTCAATGACGCTGACG
GTACAGGCCAGACAATTATTGTCTGGTATAGTGCAGCAGCAGAACAATTTGCTGAGGGCTATTGAGGCGC
AACAGCATCTGTTGCAACTCACAGTCTGGGGCATCAAGCAGCTCCAGGCAAGAATCCTGGCTGTGGAAAG
ATACCTAAAGGATCAACAGCTCCTGGGGATTTGGGGTTGCTCTGGAAAACTCATTTGCACCACTGCTGTG
CCTTGGAATGCTAGTTGGAGTAATAAATCTCTGGAACAGATTTGGAATCACACGACCTGGATGGAGTGGG
ACAGAGAAATTAACAATTACACAAGCTTAATACACTCCTTAATTGAAGAATCGCAAAACCAGCAAGAAAA
GAATGAACAAGAATTATTGGAATTAGATAAATGGGCAAGTTTGTGGAATTGGTTTAACATAACAAATTGG
CTGTGGTATATAAAATTATTCATAATGATAGTAGGAGGCTTGGTAGGTTTAAGAATAGTTTTTGCTGTAC
TTTCTATAGTGAATAGAGTTAGGCAGGGATATTCACCATTATCGTTTCAGACCCACCTCCCAACCCCGAG
GGGACCCGACAGGCCCGAAGGAATAGAAGAAGAAGGTGGAGAGAGAGACAGAGACAGATCCATTCGATTA
GTGAACGGATCTCGACGGTATCGGTTAACTTTTAAAAGAAAAGGGGGGATTGGGGGGTACAGTGCAGGGG
AAAGAATAGTAGACATAATAGCAACAGACATACAAACTAAAGAATTACAAAAACAAATTACAAAATTCAA
AATTTTATCGATAAGCTTGGGAGTTCCGCGTTACATAACTTACGGTAAATGGCCCGCCTGGCTGACCGCC
CAACGACCCCCGCCCATTGACGTCAATAATGACGTATGTTCCCATAGTAACGCCAATAGGGACTTTCCAT
TGACGTCAATGGGTGGAGTATTTACGGTAAACTGCCCACTTGGCAGTACATCAAGTGTATCATATGCCAA
GTACGCCCCCTATTGACGTCAATGACGGTAAATGGCCCGCCTGGCATTATGCCCAGTACATGACCTTATG
GGACTTTCCTACTTGGCAGTACATCTACGTATTAGTCATCGCTATTACCATGGTGATGCGGTTTTGGCAG
TACATCAATGGGCGTGGATAGCGGTTTGACTCACGGGGATTTCCAAGTCTCCACCCCATTGACGTCAATG
GGAGTTTGTTTTGGCACCAAAATCAACGGGACTTTCCAAAATGTCGTAACAACTCCGCCCCATTGACGCA
AATGGGCGGTAGGCGTGTACGGTGGGAGGTCTATATAAGCAGAGCTCGTTTAGTGAACCGTCAGATCGCC
TGGAGACGCCATCCACGCTGTTTTGACCTCCATAGAAGACACCGACTCTAGTCCAGTGTGGTGGAATTCT
GCAGATATCAACAAGTTTGTACAAAAAAGCAGGCTTACCATGGTGAGCAAGGGCGAGGAGCTGTTCACCG
GGGTGGTGCCCATCCTGGTCGAGCTGGACGGCGACGTAAACGGCCACAAGTTCAGCGTGTCCGGCGAGGG
CGAGGGCGATGCCACCTACGGCAAGCTGACCCTGAAGTTCATCTGCACCACCGGCAAGCTGCCCGTGCCC
TGGCCCACCCTCGTGACCACCCTGACCTACGGCGTGCAGTGCTTCAGCCGCTACCCCGACCACATGAAGC
AGCACGACTTCTTCAAGTCCGCCATGCCCGAAGGCTACGTCCAGGAGCGCACCATCTTCTTCAAGGACGA
CGGCAACTACAAGACCCGCGCCGAGGTGAAGTTCGAGGGCGACACCCTGGTGAACCGCATCGAGCTGAAG
GGCATCGACTTCAAGGAGGACGGCAACATCCTGGGGCACAAGCTGGAGTACAACTACAACAGCCACAACG
TCTATATCATGGCCGACAAGCAGAAGAACGGCATCAAGGTGAACTTCAAGATCCGCCACAACATCGAGGA
CGGCAGCGTGCAGCTCGCCGACCACTACCAGCAGAACACCCCCATCGGCGACGGCCCCGTGCTGCTGCCC
GACAACCACTACCTGAGCACCCAGTCCGCCCTGAGCAAAGACCCCAACGAGAAGCGCGATCACATGGTCC
TGCTGGAGTTCGTGACCGCCGCCGGGATCACTCTCGGCATGGACGAGCTGTACAAGTAGAACCCAGCTTT
CTTGTACAAAGTGGTTGATATCCAGCACAGTGGCGGCCGCTCGACAATCAACCTCTGGATTACAAAATTT
GTGAAAGATTGACTGGTATTCTTAACTATGTTGCTCCTTTTACGCTATGTGGATACGCTGCTTTAATGCC
TTTGTATCATGCTATTGCTTCCCGTATGGCTTTCATTTTCTCCTCCTTGTATAAATCCTGGTTGCTGTCT
CTTTATGAGGAGTTGTGGCCCGTTGTCAGGCAACGTGGCGTGGTGTGCACTGTGTTTGCTGACGCAACCC
CCACTGGTTGGGGCATTGCCACCACCTGTCAGCTCCTTTCCGGGACTTTCGCTTTCCCCCTCCCTATTGC
CACGGCGGAACTCATCGCCGCCTGCCTTGCCCGCTGCTGGACAGGGGCTCGGCTGTTGGGCACTGACAAT
TCCGTGGTGTTGTCGGGGAAGCTGACGTCCTTTCCATGGCTGCTCGCCTGTGTTGCCACCTGGATTCTGC
GCGGGACGTCCTTCTGCTACGTCCCTTCGGCCCTCAATCCAGCGGACCTTCCTTCCCGCGGCCTGCTGCC
GGCTCTGCGGCCTCTTCCGCGTCTTCGCCTTCGCCCTCAGACGAGTCGGATCTCCCTTTGGGCCGCCTCC
CCGCCTGGAATTCTGCAGATATCCGGACTAGTGATCTAATTCTACCGGGTAGGGGAGGCGCTTTTCCCAA
GGCAGTCTGGAGCATGCGCTTTAGCAGCCCCGCTGGGCACTTGGCGCTACACAAGTGGCCTCTGGCCTCG
CACACATTCCACATCCACCGGTAGGCGCCAACCGGCTCCGTTCTTTGGTGGCCCCTTCGCGCCACCTTCT
ACTCCTCCCCTAGTCAGGAAGTTCCCCCCCGCCCCGCAGCTCGCGTCGTGCAGGACGTGACAAATGGAAG
TAGCACGTCTCACTAGTCTCGTGCAGATGGACAGCACCGCTGAGCAATGGAAGCGGGTAGGCCTTTGGGG
CAGCGGCCAATAGCAGCTTTGCTCCTTCGCTTTCTGGGCTCAGAGGCTGGGAAGGGGTGGGTCCGGGGGC
GGGCTCAGGGGCGGGCTCAGGGGCGGGGCGGGCGCCCGAAGGTCCTCCGGAGGCCCGGCATTCTGCACGC
TTCAAAAGCGCACGTCTGCCGCGCTGTTCTCCTCTTCCTCATCTCCGGGCCTTTCGACCTGCAGCCAATA
TGGGATCGGCCATTGAACAAGATGGATTGCACGCAGGTTCTCCGGCCGCTTGGGTGGAGAGGCTATTCGG
CTATGACTGGGCACAACAGACAATCGGCTGCTCTGATGCCGCCGTGTTCCGGCTGTCAGCGCAGGGGCGC
CCGGTTCTTTTTGTCAAGACCGACCTGTCCGGTGCCCTGAATGAACTGCAGGACGAGGCAGCGCGGCTAT
CGTGGCTGGCCACGACGGGCGTTCCTTGCGCAGCTGTGCTCGACGTTGTCACTGAAGCGGGAAGGGACTG
GCTGCTATTGGGCGAAGTGCCGGGGCAGGATCTCCTGTCATCTCACCTTGCTCCTGCCGAGAAAGTATCC
ATCATGGCTGATGCAATGCGGCGGCTGCATACGCTTGATCCGGCTACCTGCCCATTCGACCACCAAGCGA
AACATCGCATCGAGCGAGCACGTACTCGGATGGAAGCCGGTCTTGTCGATCAGGATGATCTGGACGAAGA
GCATCAGGGGCTCGCGCCAGCCGAACTGTTCGCCAGGCTCAAGGCGCGCATGCCCGACGGCGAGGATCTC
GTCGTGACCCATGGCGATGCCTGCTTGCCGAATATCATGGTGGAAAATGGCCGCTTTTCTGGATTCATCG
ACTGTGGCCGGCTGGGTGTGGCGGACCGCTATCAGGACATAGCGTTGGCTACCCGTGATATTGCTGAAGA
GCTTGGCGGCGAATGGGCTGACCGCTTCCTCGTGCTTTACGGTATCGCCGCTCCCGATTCGCAGCGCATC
GCCTTCTATCGCCTTCTTGACGAGTTCTTCTGAGGGGATCCGTCGAGGGCCCGGTACCTTTAAGACCAAT
GACTTACAAGGCAGCTGTAGATCTTAGCCACTTTTTAAAAGAAAAGGGGGGACTGGAAGGGCTAGCTCAC
TCCCAACGAAGACAAGATCTGCTTTTTGCTTGTACTGGGTCTCTCTGGTTAGACCAGATCTGAGCCTGGG
AGCTCTCTGGCTAACTAGGGAACCCACTGCTTAAGCCTCAATAAAGCTTGCCTTGAGTGCTTCAAGTAGT
GTGTGCCCGTCTGTTGTGTGACTCTGGTAACTAGAGATCCCTCAGACCCTTTTAGTCAGTGTGGAAAATC
TCTAGCAGTAGTAGTTCATGTCATCTTATTATTCAGTATTTATAACTTGCAAAGAAATGAATATCAGAGA
GTGAGAGGAACTTGTTTATTGCAGCTTATAATGGTTACAAATAAAGCAATAGCATCACAAATTTCACAAA
TAAAGCATTTTTTTCACTGCATTCTAGTTGTGGTTTGTCCAAACTCATCAATGTATCTTATCATGTCTGG
CTCTAGCTATCCCGCCCCTAACTCCGCCCATCCCGCCCCTAACTCCGCCCAGTTCCGCCCATTCTCCGCC
CCATGGCTGACTAATTTTTTTTATTTATGCAGAGGCCGAGGCCGCCTCGGCCTCTGAGCTATTCCAGAAG
TAGTGAGGAGGCTTTTTTGGAGGCCTAGGGACGTACCCAATTCGCCCTATAGTGAGTCGTATTACGCGCG
CTCACTGGCCGTCGTTTTACAACGTCGTGACTGGGAAAACCCTGGCGTTACCCAACTTAATCGCCTTGCA
GCACATCCCCCTTTCGCCAGCTGGCGTAATAGCGAAGAGGCCCGCACCGATCGCCCTTCCCAACAGTTGC
GCAGCCTGAATGGCGAATGGG
[124 nt withheld, positions 8422-8545]
C
[91 nt withheld, positions 8547-8637]
A
[49 nt withheld, positions 8639-8687]
CCTTTGACGTTGGAGTCCACGTTCTTT
[37 nt withheld, positions 8715-8751]
ACCCTATCTCGGTCTATTCTTTTGATTTATAAGGGATTTTGCCGATTTCGGCCTATTGGTTAAAAAATGA
GCTGATTTAACAAAAATTTAACGCGAATTTTAACAAAATATTAACGCTTACAATTT
